>Addgene plasmid #178361 | pEGFP-N1-jGCaMP7b-XC | addgene full sequence | sequence record 352580 | Addgene NGS Result
TAGTTATTAATAGTAATCAATTACGGGGTCATTAGTTCATAGCCCATATATGGAGTTCCGCGTTACATAA
CTTACGGTAAATGGCCCGCCTGGCTGACCGCCCAACGACCCCCGCCCATTGACGTCAATAATGACGTATG
TTCCCATAGTAACGCCAATAGGGACTTTCCATTGACGTCAATGGGTGGAGTATTTACGGTAAACTGCCCA
CTTGGCAGTACATCAAGTGTATCATATGCCAAGTACGCCCCCTATTGACGTCAATGACGGTAAATGGCCC
GCCTGGCATTATGCCCAGTACATGACCTTATGGGACTTTCCTACTTGGCAGTACATCTACGTATTAGTCA
TCGCTATTACCATGGTGATGCGGTTTTGGCAGTACATCAATGGGCGTGGATAGCGGTTTGACTCACGGGG
ATTTCCAAGTCTCCACCCCATTGACGTCAATGGGAGTTTGTTTTGGCACCAAAATCAACGGGACTTTCCA
AAATGTCGTAACAACTCCGCCCCATTGACGCAAATGGGCGGTAGGCGTGTACGGTGGGAGGTCTATATAA
GCAGAGCTGGTTTAGTGAACCGTCAGATCCGCTAGCGCTACCGGACTCAGATCTCGCCACCATGGGCATG
GACGAGCTGTACAAGGGTACCGCTGCAACCAAAATTCAGGCTGCCTTCCGTGGACACATAACAAGGAAAA
AGCTCAAAGACGAGAAGAAGGGTGCTGAATTCATGGGTTCTCATCATCATCATCATCATGGTATGGCTAG
CATGACTGGTGGACAGCAAATGGGTCGGGATCTGTACGACGATGACGATAAGGATCTCGCCACCATGGTC
GACTCATCACGTCGTAAGTGGAATAAGACAGGTCACGCAGTCAGAGCTATAGGTCGGCTGAGCTCACTCG
AGAACGTCTATATCAAGGCCGACAAGCAGAAGAACGGCATCAAGGCGAACTTCAAGATCCGCCACAACAT
CGAGGACGGCGGCGTGCAGCTCGCCTACCACTACCAGCAGAACACCCCCATCGGCGACGGCCCCGTGCTG
CTGCCCGACAACCACTACCTGAGCGTGCAGTCCAAACTTTCGAAAGACCCCAACGAGAAGCGCGATCACA
TGGTCCTGCTGGAGTTCGTGACCGCCGCCGGGATCACTCTCGGCATGGACGAGCTGTACAAGGGCGGTAC
CGGAGGGAGCATGGTGAGCAAGGGCGAGGAGCTGTTCACCGGGGTGGTGCCCATCCTGGTCGAGCTGGAC
GGCGACGTAAACGGCCACAAGTTCAGCGTGTCCGGCGAGGGTGAGGGCGATGCCACCTACGGCAAGCTGA
CCCTGAAGTTCATCTGCACCACCGGCAAGCTGCCCGTGCCCTGGCCCACCCTCGTGACCACCCTGACCTA
CGGCGTGCAGTGCTTCAGCCGCTACCCCGACCACATGAAGCAGCACGACTTCTTCAAGTCCGCCATGCCC
GAAGGCTACATCCAGGAGCGCACCATCTTCTTCAAGGACGACGGCAACTACAAGACCCGCGCCGAGGTGA
AGTTCGAGGGCGACACCCTGGTGAACCGCATCGAGCTTAAGGGCATCGACTTCAAGGAGGACGGCAACAT
CCTGGGGCACAAGCTGGAGTACAACCCACCTGACCAACTGACTGAAGAGCAGATCGCAGAATTTAAAGAG
CTTTTCTCCCTATTTGACAAGGACGGGGATGGGACAATAACAACCAAGGAGCTGGGGACGGTGATGCGGT
CTCTGGGGCAGAACCCCACAGAAGCAGAGCTGCAGGACATGATCAATGAAGTAGATGCCGACGGTGACGG
CACAATCGACTTCCCTGAGTTCCTGACAATGTACGCAAGAAAAATGAAATACAGGGACACGGAAGAAGAA
ATTAGAGAAGCGTTCGGTGTGTTTGATAAGGATGGCAATGGCTACATCAGTGCAGCAGAGCTTCGCCACG
TGATGACAAACCTTGGAGAGAAGTTAACAGATGAAGAGGTTGATGAAATGATCAGGGAAGCAGACATCGA
TGGGGATGGTCAGGTAAACTACGAAGAGTTTGTACAAATGATGACAGCGAAGCTTGCTCTTAAGTTGGCT
GGACTTGATATTGGTTCTTAAGCGGCCGCGACTCTAGATCATAATCAGCCATACCACATTTGTAGAGGTT
TTACTTGCTTTAAAAAACCTCCCACACCTCCCCCTGAACCTGAAACATAAAATGAATGCAATTGTTGTTG
TTAACTTGTTTATTGCAGCTTATAATGGTTACAAATAAAGCAATAGCATCACAAATTTCACAAATAAAGC
ATTTTTTTCACTGCATTCTAGTTGTGGTTTGTCCAAACTCATCAATGTATCTTAAGGCGTAAATTGTAAG
CGTTAATATTTTGTTAAAATTCGCGTTAAATTTTTGTTAAATCAGCTCATTTTTTAACCAATAGGCCGAA
ATCGGCAAAATCCCTTATAAATCAAAAGAATAGACCGAGATAGGGT
[37 nt withheld, positions 2497-2533]
AAAGAACGTGGACTCCAACGTCAAAGG
[49 nt withheld, positions 2561-2609]
T
[91 nt withheld, positions 2611-2701]
G
[124 nt withheld, positions 2703-2826]
CAGGTGGCACTTTTCGGGGAAATGTGCGCGGAACCCCTATTTGTTTATTTTTCTAAATACATTCAAATAT
GTATCCGCTCATGAGACAATAACCCTGATAAATGCTTCAATAATATTGAAAAAGGAAGAGTCCTGAGGCG
GAAAGAACCAGCTGTGGAATGTGTGTCAGTTAGGGTGTGGAAAGTCCCCAGGCTCCCCAGCAGGCAGAAG
TATGCAAAGCATGCATCTCAATTAGTCAGCAACCAGGTGTGGAAAGTCCCCAGGCTCCCCAGCAGGCAGA
AGTATGCAAAGCATGCATCTCAATTAGTCAGCAACCATAGTCCCGCCCCTAACTCCGCCCATCCCGCCCC
TAACTCCGCCCAGTTCCGCCCATTCTCCGCCCCATGGCTGACTAATTTTTTTTATTTATGCAGAGGCCGA
GGCCGCCTCGGCCTCTGAGCTATTCCAGAAGTAGTGAGGAGGCTTTTTTGGAGGCCTAGGCTTTTGCAAA
GATCGATCAAGAGACAGGATGAGGATCGTTTCGCATGATTGAACAAGATGGATTGCACGCAGGTTCTCCG
GCCGCTTGGGTGGAGAGGCTATTCGGCTATGACTGGGCACAACAGACAATCGGCTGCTCTGATGCCGCCG
TGTTCCGGCTGTCAGCGCAGGGGCGCCCGGTTCTTTTTGTCAAGACCGACCTGTCCGGTGCCCTGAATGA
ACTGCAAGACGAGGCAGCGCGGCTATCGTGGCTGGCCACGACGGGCGTTCCTTGCGCAGCTGTGCTCGAC
GTTGTCACTGAAGCGGGAAGGGACTGGCTGCTATTGGGCGAAGTGCCGGGGCAGGATCTCCTGTCATCTC
ACCTTGCTCCTGCCGAGAAAGTATCCATCATGGCTGATGCAATGCGGCGGCTGCATACGCTTGATCCGGC
TACCTGCCCATTCGACCACCAAGCGAAACATCGCATCGAGCGAGCACGTACTCGGATGGAAGCCGGTCTT
GTCGATCAGGATGATCTGGACGAAGAGCATCAGGGGCTCGCGCCAGCCGAACTGTTCGCCAGGCTCAAGG
CGAGCATGCCCGACGGCGAGGATCTCGTCGTGACCCATGGCGATGCCTGCTTGCCGAATATCATGGTGGA
AAATGGCCGCTTTTCTGGATTCATCGACTGTGGCCGGCTGGGTGTGGCGGACCGCTATCAGGACATAGCG
TTGGCTACCCGTGATATTGCTGAAGAGCTTGGCGGCGAATGGGCTGACCGCTTCCTCGTGCTTTACGGTA
TCGCCGCTCCCGATTCGCAGCGCATCGCCTTCTATCGCCTTCTTGACGAGTTCTTCTGAGCGGGACTCTG
GGGTTCGAAATGACCGACCAAGCGACGCCCAACCTGCCATCACGAGATTTCGATTCCACCGCCGCCTTCT
ATGAAAGGTTGGGCTTCGGAATCGTTTTCCGGGACGCCGGCTGGATGATCCTCCAGCGCGGGGATCTCAT
GCTGGAGTTCTTCGCCCACCCTAGGGGGAGGCTAACTGAAACACGGAAGGAGACAATACCGGAAGGAACC
CGCGCTATGACGGCAATAAAAAGACAGAATAAAACGCACGGTGTTGGGTCGTTTGTTCATAAACGCGGGG
TTCGGTCCCAGGGCTGGCACTCTGTCGATACCCCACCGAGACCCCATTGGGGCCAATACGCCCGCGTTTC
TTCCTTTTCCCCACCCCACCCCCCAAGTTCGGGTGAAGGCCCAGGGCTCGCAGCCAACGTCGGGGCGGCA
GGCCCTGCCATAGCCTCAGGTTACTCATATATACTTTAGATTGATTTAAAACTTCATTTTTAATTTAAAA
GGATCTAGGTGAAGATCCTTTTTGATAATCTCATGACCAAAATCCCTTAACGTGAGTTTTCGTTCCACTG
AGCGTCAGACCCCGTAGAAAAGATCAAAGGATCTTCTTGAGATCCTTTTTTTCTGCGCGTAATCTGCTGC
TTGCAAACAAAAAAACCACCGCTACCAGCGGTGGTTTGTTTGCCGGATCAAGAGCTACCAACTCTTTTTC
CGAAGGTAACTGGCTTCAGCAGAGCGCAGATACCAAATACTGTTCTTCTAGTGTAGCCGTAGTTAGGCCA
CCACTTCAAGAACTCTGTAGCACCGCCTACATACCTCGCTCTGCTAATCCTGTTACCAGTGGCTGCTGCC
AGTGGCGATAAGTCGTGTCTTACCGGGTTGGACTCAAGACGATAGTTACCGGATAAGGCGCAGCGGTCGG
GCTGAACGGGGGGTTCGTGCACACAGCCCAGCTTGGAGCGAACGACCTACACCGAACTGAGATACCTACA
GCGTGAGCTATGAGAAAGCGCCACGCTTCCCGAAGGGAGAAAGGCGGACAGGTATCCGGTAAGCGGCAGG
GTCGGAACAGGAGAGCGCACGAGGGAGCTTCCAGGGGGAAACGCCTGGTATCTTTATAGTCCTGTCGGGT
TTCGCCACCTCTGACTTGAGCGTCGATTTTTGTGATGCTCGTCAGGGGGGCGGAGCCTATGGAAAAACGC
CAGCAACGCGGCCTTTTTACGGTTCCTGGCCTTTTGCTGGCCTTTTGCTCACATGTTCTTTCCTGCGTTA
TCCCCTGATTCTGTGGATAACCGTATTACCGCCATGCAT
Features (pLannotate 1.2.2; 16 found; start..end, strand, type, name):
     61..364     +  enhancer       CMV enhancer: human cytomegalovirus immediate early enhancer
    365..568     +  promoter       CMV promoter: human cytomegalovirus (CMV) immediate early promoter
    591..616     +  misc_feature   MCS (fragment): multiple cloning site
    625..645     +  CDS            VC155 (fragment): C-terminal fragment of mVenus for use in bimolecular fluorescence complementation (BiFC) (Kodama and Hu, 2010)
    652..723     +  CDS            Gap43 (fragment): NEUM_RAT - Experimental evidence at protein level: Swiss-Prot protein existence level 1. This protein is associated with nerve growth. It is a major component of the motile 'growth cones' that form the tips of elongating axons. Plays a role in axonal and dendritic filopodia induction (By similarity). From Rattus norvegicus (Rat).
    733..2082    +  CDS            GCaMP6f: improved fluorescent protein-based calcium sensor (Chen et al., 2013)
   2137..2220    +  CDS            large T antigen (fragment): large T antigen from SV40 (simian virus 40)
   2243..2364    +  polyA_signal   SV40 poly(A) signal: SV40 polyadenylation signal
   2398..2826    -  rep_origin     f1 ori (sequence partly withheld): f1 bacteriophage origin of replication; arrow indicates direction of (+) strand synthesis
   2853..2957    +  promoter       AmpR promoter: bla
   2959..3316    +  promoter       SV40 promoter: SV40 enhancer and early promoter
   3351..4145    +  CDS            NeoR/KanR: aminoglycoside phosphotransferase from Tn5; aph(3')-II (or nptII); confers resistance to neomycin, kanamycin, and G418 (Geneticin®)
   4166..4318    +  CDS            ble (fragment): BLE_KLEPN - Experimental evidence at protein level: Swiss-Prot protein existence level 1. Binding protein with a strong affinity to the bleomycin family of antibiotics. Binds to CL990; an antimitotic-antibiotic compound. From Klebsiella pneumoniae.
   4377..4424    +  polyA_signal   HSV TK poly(A) signal: herpes simplex virus thymidine kinase polyadenylation signal (Cole and Stacy, 1985)
   4515..4531    -  polyA_signal   bGH poly(A) signal (fragment): bovine growth hormone polyadenylation signal
   4753..5341    +  rep_origin     ori: high-copy-number ColE1/pMB1/pBR322/pUC origin of replication
