[The description below was written by a language model from this plasmid's Addgene catalogue record and pLannotate feature annotations shown in this document.]
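Description:
pEGFP-N1-jGCaMP7b-XC is a mammalian expression plasmid built on the pEGFP-N1 backbone that carries jGCaMP7b-XC, a synthetic genetically encoded calcium indicator described as an improved sensor derived from GCaMP7b. In bacteria it replicates from a high-copy ColE1/pUC-type origin and is selected with kanamycin. The NeoR/KanR gene (Tn5 aminoglycoside phosphotransferase) sits downstream of both a bacterial bla-type promoter and the SV40 enhancer/early promoter and is followed by the HSV TK polyadenylation signal, so the same marker can also provide G418 selection in mammalian cells. An f1 origin is present as well, a standard backbone element that allows single-stranded DNA production.

The sensor is driven by the human CMV immediate-early enhancer and promoter and terminated by the SV40 poly(A) signal. Automated annotation labels the main roughly 1.35 kb open reading frame as GCaMP6f, which most likely reflects close sequence similarity within the GCaMP family rather than the actual variant, since the catalogue record names jGCaMP7b. Just upstream of this core, the annotation detects a short fragment matching rat Gap43 and a very short hit to a Venus fragment. The record does not explain these elements. They may correspond to the extra N-terminal sequence that distinguishes the "X" design, but this is an inference, as is any reading of the "C" suffix as a localisation variant. Other small hits (large T antigen, ble and bGH poly(A) fragments) appear to be backbone remnants or partial matches. The associated work concerns chronic calcium imaging of cortical neurons with long-term GCaMP-X expression, so this plasmid suits transfection-based expression of the sensor for calcium imaging in cultured mammalian cells.
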