Addgene plasmid #178361: pEGFP-N1-jGCaMP7b-XC
Purpose: Improved genetic encoded calcium sensor based on GCaMP7b.
Depositing lab: Xiaodong Liu. Depositing organization: Beihang University. Publication: Chronic Ca(2+) imaging of cortical neurons with long-term expression of GCaMP-X. Geng J, Tang Y, Yu Z, Gao Y, Li W, Lu Y, Wang B, Zhou H, Li P, Liu N, Wang P, Fan Y, Yang Y, Guo ZV, Liu X. Elife. 2022 Oct 5;11:e76691. doi: 10.7554/eLife.76691. PubMed 36196992.
Backbone
  Vector backbone: pEGFP-N1
  Vector type: Mammalian Expression
Growth in bacteria
  Bacterial resistance: Kanamycin, 50 μg/mL
  Growth temperature: 37°C
  Growth strain: DH5alpha
  Copy number: Unknown
Gene/Insert
  Gene/Insert name: jGCaMP7b-XC
  Species: Synthetic
  Cloning method: Restriction Enzyme; 5′ cloning site n/a (unknown if destroyed); 3′ cloning site n/a (unknown if destroyed)
  Sequencing primers: 5′ CMV-F
Terms and licenses: Academic/Nonprofit Terms; Industry Terms: Not Available to Industry
Depositor comments: Please visit https://www.biorxiv.org/content/10.1101/2022.01.09.475579v1 for bioRxiv preprint.
How to cite: pEGFP-N1-jGCaMP7b-XC was a gift from Xiaodong Liu (Addgene plasmid # 178361 ; http://n2t.net/addgene:178361 ; RRID:Addgene_178361)
